>Addgene plasmid #145544 | pGBW-m4046333 | addgene full sequence | sequence record 292517 | Addgene NGS Result
GATTTAAATGGTCAGTTAGAGCGGCCGCTTGCTATATTGAAGTACGGATTAGAAGCCGCCGAGCGGGCGA
CAGCCCTCCGACGGAAGACTCTCCTCCGTGCGTCCTCGTCTTCACCGGTCGCGTTCCTGAAACGCAGATG
TGCCTCGCGCCGCACTGCTCCGAACAATAAAGATTCTACAATACTAGCTTTTATGGTTATGAAGAGGAAA
AATTGGCAGTAACCTGGCCCCACAAACCTTCAAATTAACGAATCAAATTAACAACCATAGGATGATAATG
CGATTAGTTTTTTAGCCTTATTTCTGGGGTAATTAATCAGCGAAGCGATGATTTTTGATCTATTAACAGA
TATATAAATGGAAAAGCTGCATAACCACTTTAACTAATACTTTCAACATTTTCAGTTTGTATTACTTCTT
ATTCAAATGTCATAAAAGTATCAACAAAAAATTGTTAATATACCTCTATACTTTAACGTCAAGGAGAAAA
AACTATAATGGATTTGTTTATGAGAATCTTCACAATTGGAACTGTAACTTTGAAGCAAGGTGAAATCAAG
GATGCTACTCCTTCAGATTTTGTTCGCGCTACTGCAACGATACCGATACAAGCCTCACTCCCTTTCGGAT
GGCTTATTGTTGGCGTTGCACTTCTTGCTGTTTTTCAGAGCGCTTCCAAAATCATAACCCTCAAAAAGAG
ATGGCAACTAGCACTCTCCAAGGGTGTTCACTTTGTTTGCAACTTGCTGTTGTTGTTTGTAACAGTTTAC
TCACACCTTTTGCTCGTTGCTGCTGGCCTTGAAGCCCCTTTTCTCTATCTTTATGCTTTAGTCTACTTCT
TGCAGAGTATAAACTTTGTAAGAATAATAATGAGGCTTTGGCTTTGCTGGAAATGCCGTTCCAAAAACCC
ATTACTTTATGATGCCAACTATTTTCTTTGCTGGCATACTAATTGTTACGACTATTGTATACCTTACAAT
AGTGTAACTTCTTCAATTGTCATTACTTCAGGTGATGGCACAACAAGTCCTATTTCTGAACATGACTACC
AGATTGGTGGTTATACTGAAAAATGGGAATCTGGAGTAAAAGACTGTGTTGTATTACACAGTTACTTCAC
TTCAGACTATTACCAGCTGTACTCAACTCAATTGAGTACAGACACTGGTGTTGAACATGTTACCTTCTTC
ATCTACAATAAAATTGTTGATGAGCCTGAAGAACATGTCCAAATTCACACAATCGACGGTTCATCCGGAG
TTGTTAATCCAGTAATGGAACCAATTTATGATGAACCGACGACGACTACTAGCGTGCCTTTGCTCGTGCC
GAGAGGTTCTTGGAGCCATCCGCAGTTTGAAAAATAAACAGGCCCCTTTTCCTTTGTCGATATCATGTAA
TTAGTTATGTCACGCTTACATTCACGCCCTCCTCCCACATCCGCTCTAACCGAAAAGGAAGGAGTTAGAC
AACCTGAAGTCTAGGTCCCTATTTATTTTTTTTAATAGTTATGTTAGTATTAAGAACGTTATTTATATTT
CAAATTTTTCTTTTTTTTCTGTACAAAGCGGCCGCCGAACCACTAGTGCACTGCAGTACACGGTTTCCTT
GAAATTTTTTTGATTCGGTAATCTCCGAACAGAAGGAAGAACGAAGGAAGGAGCACAGACTTAGATTGGT
ATATATACGCATATGTAGTGTTGAAGAAACATGAAATTGCCCAGTATTCTTAACCCAACTGCACAGAACA
AAAACGTGCAGGAAACGAAGATAAATCATGTCGAAAGCTACATATAAGGAACGTGCTGCTACTCATCCTA
GTCCTGTTGCTGCCAAGCTATTTAATATCATGCACGAAAAGCAAACAAACTTGTGTGCTTCATTGGATGT
TCGTACCACCAAGGAATTACTGGAGTTAGTTGAAGCATTAGGTCCCAAAATTTGTTTACTAAAAACACAT
GTGGATATCTTGACTGATTTTTCCATGGAGGGCACAGTTAAGCCGCTAAAGGCATTATCCGCCAAGTACA
ATTTTTTACTCTTCGAGGACAGAAAATTTGCTGACATTGGTAATACAGTCAAATTGCAGTACTCTGCGGG
TGTATACAGAATAGCAGAATGGGCAGACATTACGAATGCACACGGTGTGGTGGGCCCAGGTATTGTTAGC
GGTTTGAAGCAGGCGGCAGAAGAAGTAACAAAGGAACCTAGAGGCCTTTTGATGTTAGCAGAATTGTCAT
GCAAGGGCTCCCTATCTACTGGAGAATATACTAAGGGTACTGTTGACATTGCGAAGAGCGACAAAGATTT
TGTTATCGGCTTTATTGCTCAAAGAGACATGGGTGGAAGAGATGAAGGTTACGATTGGTTGATTATGACA
CCCGGTGTGGGTTTAGATGACAAGGGAGATGCATTGGGTCAACAGTATAGAACCGTGGATGATGTGGTTT
CTACAGGATCTGACATTATTATTGTTGGAAGAGGACTATTTGCAAAGGGAAGGGATGCTAAGGTAGAGGG
TGAACGTTACAGAAAAGCAGGCTGGGAAGCATATTTGAGAAGATGCGGCCAGCAAAACTAAAAAACTGTA
TTATAAGTAAATGCATGTATACTAAACTCACAAATTAGAGCTTCAATTTAATTATATCAGTTATTACCCG
AGTAACGAAGCATCTGTGCTTCATTTTGTAGAACAAAAATGCAACGCGAGAGCGCTAATTTTTCAAACAA
AGAATCTGAGCTGCATTTTTACAGAACAGAAATGCAACGCGAAAGCGCTATTTTACCAACGAAGAATCTG
TGCTTCATTTTTGTAAAACAAAAATGCAACGCGAGAGCGCTAATTTTTCAAACAAAGAATCTGAGCTGCA
TTTTTACAGAACAGAAATGCAACGCGAGAGCGCTATTTTACCAACAAAGAATCTATACTTCTTTTTTGTT
CTACAAAAATGCATCCCGAGAGCGCTATTTTTCTAACAAAGCATCTTAGATTACTTTTTTTCTCCTTTGT
GCGCTCTATAATGCAGTCTCTTGATAACTTTTTGCACTGTAGGTCCGTTAAGGTTAGAAGAAGGCTACTT
TGGTGTCTATTTTCTCTTCCATAAAAAAAGCCTGACTCCACTTCCCGCGTTTACTGATTACTAGCGAAGC
TGCGGGTGCATTTTTTCAAGATAAAGGCATCCCCGATTATATTCTATACCGATGTGGATTGCGCATACTT
TGTGAACAGAAAGTGATAGCGTTGATGATTCTTCATTGGTCAGAAAATTATGAACGGTTTCTTCTATTTT
GTCTCTATATACTACGTATAGGAAATGTTTACATTTTCGTATTGTTTTCGATTCACTCTATGAATAGTTC
TTACTACAATTTTTTTGTCTAAAGAGTAATACTAGAGATAAACATAAAAAATGTAGAGGTCGAGTTTAGA
TGCAAGTTCAAGGAGCGAAAGGTGGATGGGTAGGTTATATAGGGATATAGCACAGAGATATATAGCAAAG
AGATACTTTTGAGCAATGTTTGTGGAAGCGGTATTCGCAATATTTTAGTAGCTCGTTACAGTCCGGTGCG
TTTTTGGTTTTTTGAAAGTGCGTCATCAGAGCGCTTTTGGTTTTCAAAAGCGCTCTGAAGTTCCTATACT
TTCTAGCTAGAGAATAGGAACTTCCCGAGCGGCCGCGTGTTACAAGCTTGACTCCAGCGTAACTGGACTG
CAATCAACTCACTGGCTCACCTTCACGGGTGGGCCTTTCTTCGGTAGAAAATCAAAGGATCTTCTTGAGA
TCCTTTTTTTCTGCGCGTAATCTGCTGCTTGCAAACAAAAAAACCACCGCTACCAGCGGTGGTTTGTTTG
CCGGATCAAGAGCTACCAACTCTTTTTCCGAGGTAACTGGCTTCAGCAGAGCGCAGATACCAAATACTGT
TCTTCTAGTGTAGCCGTAGTTAGGCCACCACTTCAAGAACTCTGTAGCACCGCCTACATACCTCGCTCTG
CTAATCCTGTTACCAGTGGCTGCTGCCAGTGGCGATAAGTCGTGTCTTACCGGGTTGGACTCAAGACGAT
AGTTACCGGATAAGGCGCAGCGGTCGGGCTGAACGGGGGGTTCGTGCACACAGCCCAGCTTGGAGCGAAC
GACCTACACCGAACTGAGATACCTACAGCGTGAGCTATGAGAAAGCGCCACGCTTCCCGAAGGGAGAAAG
GCGGACAGGTATCCGGTAAGCGGCAGGGTCGGAACAGGAGAGCGCACGAGGGAGCTTCCAGGGGTAAACG
CCTGGTATCTTTATAGTCCTGTCGGGTTTCGCCACCTCTGACTTGAGCATCGATTTTTGTGATGCTCGTC
AGGGGGGCGGAGCCTATGGAAAAACGCCAGCAACGCAGAAAGGCCCACCCGAAGGTGAGCCAGGTGATTA
CATTTGGGCCCTCATCAGAGGTTTTCACCGTCATCACCGAAACGCGCGAGGCAGCTGCGGTAAAGCTCAT
CAGCGTGGTCGTGAAGCGATTCACAGATGTCTGCCTGTTCATCCGCGTCCAGCTCGTTGAGTTTCTCCAG
AAGCGTTAATGTCTGGCTTCTGATAAAGCGGGCCATGTTAAGGGCGGTTTTTTCCTGTTTGGTCACTTAC
CAATGCTTAATCAGTGAGGCACCTATCTCAGCGATCTGTCTATTTCGTTCATCCATAGTTGCCTGACTCC
CCGTCGTGTAGATAACTACGATGCGGGAGGGCTTACCATCTGGCCCCAGTGCTGCAATGATACCGCGAGA
CCCACGCTCACCGGCTCCAGATTTATCAGCAATAAACCAGCCAGCCGGGAGGGCCGAGCGCAGAAGTGAT
CCTGCAACTTTATCCGCCTCCATCCAGTCTATTAATTGTTGCCGGGAAGCTAGAGTAAGTAGTTCGCCAG
TTAATAGTTTGCGCAACGTTGTTGCCATTGCTACAGGCATCGTGGTGTCACGCTCGTCGTTTGGTATGGC
TTCATTCAGCTCCGGTTCCCAACGATCAAGGCGAGTTACATGATCCCCCATGTTGTGCAAAAAAGCGGTT
AGCTCCTTCGGTCCTCCGATCGTTGCCAGAAGTAAGTTGGCCGCAGTGTTATCACTCATGGTTATGGCAG
CACTGCATAATTCTCTTACTGTCATGCCATCCGTGAGATGCTTTTCTGTGACTGGTGAGTACTCAACCAA
GTCATTCTGAGAATAGTGTATGCGGCGACCGAGTTGCTCTTGCCCGGCGTCAATACGGGATAATACCGCG
CCACATAGCAGAACTTTAAAAGTGCTCATCATTGGAAAACGTTCTTCGGGGCGTAAACTCTCAAGGATCT
TACCGCTGTTGAGATCCAGTTCGATGTAACCCACTCGTGCACCCAACTGATCTTCAGCATCTTTTACTTT
CACCAGCGTTTCTGGGTGAGCAAAAACAGGAAGGCAAAATGCCGCAAAAAAGGGAATAAGGGCGACACGG
AAATGTTGAATACTCATTTTAGCTTCCTTAGCTCCTGAAAATCTCGATAACTCAAAAAATACGCCCGGTA
GTGATCTTATTTCATTATGGTGAAAGTTGGAACCTCTTACGTGCCGATCAAGTCAAAAGCCTCCGGTCGG
AGGCTTTTGACTTTCTGCTATGGAGGTCAGGTAT
Features (pLannotate 1.2.2; 13 found; start..end, strand, type, name):
     45..486     +  promoter       GAL1 promoter: S. cerevisiae GAL1; inducible promoter, regulated by Gal4
    498..1322    +  CDS            AP3A_SARS2: Experimental evidence at protein level: Swiss-Prot protein existence level 1. Plays a role in virus egress via lysosomal trafficking (PubMed:33157038, PubMed:33422265). Forms homotetrameric ion channels (viroporin) localized at endosomes and lysosomes, that may induce deacidification of lysosomes thereby allowing safe virion egress through lysosomal trafficking (By similarity) (PubMed:33157038, PubMed:33422265). Also blocks formation of autolysosomes through binding and sequestering host TMUB1/HOPS on late endosomes. This prevents fusion of autophagosomes with lysosomes, disrupting autophagy a
   1393..1565    +  terminator     CYC1 terminator (fragment): S. cerevisiae CYC1; transcription terminator for CYC1
   1601..1777    +  promoter       URA3 promoter (fragment): S. cerevisiae URA3
   1778..2581    +  CDS            URA3: orotidine-5'-phosphate decarboxylase, required for uracil biosynthesis; S. cerevisiae URA3; yeast auxotrophic marker, counterselectable with 5-fluoroorotic acid (5-FOA)
   2664..3646    -  rep_origin     2μ ori: yeast 2μ plasmid origin of replication
   3724..3753    +  terminator     T3Te terminator: phage T3 early transcription terminator
   3775..4362    +  rep_origin     ori: high-copy-number ColE1/pMB1/pBR322/pUC origin of replication
   4374..4401    -  terminator     T7Te terminator: phage T7 early transcription terminator
   4425..4616    -  CDS            rop: Rop protein, which maintains plasmids at low copy number; rop
   4617..5477    -  CDS            AmpR: β-lactamase; bla; confers resistance to ampicillin, carbenicillin, and related antibiotics
   5478..5580    -  promoter       cat promoter: promoter of the E. coli cat gene encoding chloramphenicol acetyltransferase
   5581..5612    -  terminator     tonB terminator: bidirectional E. coli tonB-P14 transcription terminator
