[The description below was written by a language model from this plasmid's Addgene catalogue record and pLannotate feature annotations shown in this document.]
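Description:
pGBW-m4046333 is an episomal yeast expression plasmid for producing the SARS-CoV-2 ORF3a protein in Saccharomyces cerevisiae. It is a yeast–E. coli shuttle vector. In bacteria it replicates from a high-copy ColE1/pUC-type origin and is selected with ampicillin through a β-lactamase gene, which the annotation places downstream of a cat promoter. A short rop annotation sits next to AmpR, although the catalogue lists the plasmid as high copy. The bacterial module is flanked by short phage T3Te and T7Te terminators and the tonB terminator, which presumably insulate it from transcriptional read-through. In yeast, the 2μ origin provides multicopy maintenance. The URA3 marker, with its own promoter fragment, allows selection in ura3 strains on medium lacking uracil and counterselection with 5-FOA.

The payload is a wild-type ORF3a coding sequence made by gene synthesis. It is placed between the galactose-inducible, Gal4-regulated GAL1 promoter and a CYC1 terminator fragment, so expression can be switched on by the carbon source. The catalogue entry describes a C-terminal thrombin-cleavable StrepII tag supplied by the backbone. The feature table does not annotate this tag separately, but there is a short unannotated gap between the end of the ORF3a match and the terminator where it would be expected to lie. Such a tag would permit Strep-Tactin affinity purification followed by its removal with protease.

ORF3a is a viroporin-type accessory protein implicated in lysosomal virus egress and disruption of autophagy. The plasmid is suited to inducible production of this protein in yeast for purification, biochemical or functional studies, though the record states no purpose beyond yeast expression. The sequenced record is somewhat larger than the sum of the listed backbone and insert sizes.
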