Addgene plasmid #145544: pGBW-m4046333
Purpose: Yeast Expression plasmid for SARS-CoV-2 ORF3a protein
Depositing lab: Ginkgo Bioworks & Benjie Chen. Depositing organization: Ginkgo Bioworks.
Backbone
  Vector backbone: AmpR; 2u URA3
  Backbone size w/o insert (bp): 4078
  Vector type: Yeast Expression
  Selectable markers: URA3
Growth in bacteria
  Bacterial resistance: Ampicillin, 100 μg/mL
  Growth temperature: 37°C
  Growth strain: DH5alpha
  Copy number: High Copy
Gene/Insert
  Gene/Insert name: SARS-CoV-2 ORF3a protein
  Species: S. cerevisiae (budding yeast); Severe acute respiratory syndrome coronavirus 2
  Insert size (bp): 821
  Mutation: wt
  Entrez Gene: ORF3a (a.k.a. GU280_gp03)
  Promoter: pGAL1
  Tag / fusion protein: Cleavable thrombin;StrepII (C terminal on backbone)
  Cloning method: Unknown
Resource information
  A portion of this plasmid was derived from a plasmid made by: GinkgoBioworks
Depositor comments: NCBI Reference Sequence: YP_009724391.1Created by gene synthesis with Not1 site.
How to cite: pGBW-m4046333 was a gift from Ginkgo Bioworks & Benjie Chen (Addgene plasmid # 145544 ; http://n2t.net/addgene:145544 ; RRID:Addgene_145544)
